>Addgene plasmid #54395 | Xpre-K | depositor full sequence | sequence record 84615 | Full Sequence
CAAAATCCCTTAACGTGAGTTACGCGTCGTTCCACTGAGCGTCAGACCCCTGCCATTTTTGGGGTGAGGC
CGTTCGCGGCCGAGGGGCGCAGCCCCTGGGGGGATGGGAGCTCGGTGCCTTGATGTGGGCGCCGGCGGTC
GAGTGGCGACGGCGCGGCTTGTCCGCGCCCTGGTAGATTGCCTGGCCGTAGGCCAGCCATTTTTGAGCGG
CCAGCGGCCGCGATAGGCCGACGCGAAGCGGCGGGGCGTAGGGAGCGCAGCGACCGAAGGGTAGGCGCTT
TTTGCAGCTCTTCGGCTGTGCGCTGGCCAGACAGTTATGCACAGGCCAGGCGGGTTTTAAGAGTTTTAAT
AAGTTTTAAAGAGTTTTAGGCGGAAAAATCGCCTTTTTTCTCTTTTATATCAGTCACTTACATGTGTGAC
CGGTTCCCAATGTACGGCTTTGGGTTCCCAATGTACGGGTTCCGGTTCCCAATGTACGGCTTTGGGTTCC
CAATGTACGTGCTATCCACAGGAAAGAAGCTTTTTCGACCTTTTTCCCCTGCTAGGGCAATTTGCCCTAG
CATCTGCTCCGTACATTAGGAACCGGCGGATGCTTCGCCCTCGATCAGGTTGCGGTAGCGCATGACTAGG
ATCGGGCCAGCCTGCCCCGCCTCCTCCTTCAAATCGTACTCCGGCAGGTCATTTGACCCGATCAGCTTGC
GCACGGTGAAACAGAACTTCTTGAACTCTCCGGCGCTGCCACTGCGTTCGTAGATCGTCTTGAACAACCA
TCTGGCTTCTGCCTTGCCTGCGGCGCGGCGTGCCAGGCGGTAGAGAAAACGGCCGATGCCGGGATCGATC
AAAAAGTAATCGGGGTGAACCGTCAGCACGTCCGGGTTCTTGCCTTCTGTGATCTCGCGGTACATCCAAT
CAGCTAGCTCGATCTCGATGTACTCCGGCCGCCCGGTTTCGCTCTTTACGATCTTGTAGCGGCTAATCAA
GGCTTCACCCTCGGATACCGTCACCAGGCGGCCGTTCTTGGCCTTCTTCGTACGCTGCATGGCAACGTGC
GTGGTGTTTAACCGAATGCAGGTTTCTACCAGGTCGTCTTTCTGCTTTCCGCCATCGGCTCGCCGGCAGA
ACTTGAGTACGTCCGCAACGTGTGGACGGAACACGCGGCCGGGCTTGTCTCCCTTCCCTTCCCGGTATCG
GTTCATGGATTCGGTTAGATGGGAAACCGCCATCAGTACCAGGTCGTAATCCCACACACTGGCCATGCCG
GCCGGCCCTGCGGAAACCTCTACGTGCCCGTCTGGAAGCTCGTAGCGGATCACCTCGCCAGCTCGTCGGT
CACGCTTCGACAGACGGAAAACGGCCACGTCCATGATGCTGCGACTATCGCGGGTGCCCACGTCATAGAG
CATCGGAACGAAAAAATCTGGTTGCTCGTCGCCCTTGGGCGGCTTCCTAATCGACGACGCACCGGCTGCC
GGCGGTTGCCGGGATTCTTTGCGGATTCGATCAGCGGCCGCTTGCCACGATTCACCGGGGCGTGCTTCTG
CCTCGATGCGTTGCCGCTGGGCGGCCTGCGCGGCCTTCAACTTCTCCACCAGGTCATCACCCAGCGCCGC
GCCGATTTGTACCGGGCCGGATGGTTTGCGACCGCTCACGCCGATTCCTCGGGCTTGGGGGTTCCAGTGC
CATTGCAGGGCCGGCAGACAACCCAGCCGCTTACGCCTGGCCAACCGCCCGTTCCTCCACACATGGGGCA
TTCCACGGCGTCGGTGCCTGGTTGTTCTTGATTTTCCATGCCGCCTCCTTTAGCCGCTAAAATTCATCTA
CTCATTTATTCATTTGCTCATTTACTCTGGTAGCTGCGCGATGTATTCAGATAGCAGCTCGGTAATGGTC
TTGCCTTGGCGTACCGCGTACATCTTCAGCTTGGTGTGATCCTCCGCCGGCAACTGAAAGTTGACCCGCT
TCATGGCTGGCGTGTCTGCCAGGCTGGCCAACGTTGCAGCCTTGCTGCTGCGTGCGCTCGGACGGCCGGC
ACTTAGCGTGTTTGTGCTTTTGCTCATTTTCTCTTTACCTCATTAACTCAAATGAGTTTTGATTTAATTT
CAGCGGCCAGCGCCTGGACCTCGCGGGCAGCGTCGCCCTCGGGTTCTGATTCAAGAACGGTTGTGCCGGC
GGCGGCAGTGCCTGGGTAGCTCACGCGCTGCGTGATACGGGACTCAAGAATGGGCAGCTCGTACCCGGCC
AGCGCCTCGGCAACCTCACCGCCGATGCGCGTGCCTTTGATCGCCCGCGACACGACAAAGGCCGCTTGTA
GCCTTCCATCCGTGACCTCAATGCGCTGCTTAACCAGCTCCACCAGGTCGGCGGTGGCCCATATGTCGTA
AGGGCTTGGCTGCACCGGAATCAGCACGAAGTCGGCTGCCTTGATCGCGGACACAGCCAAGTCCGCCGCC
TGGGGCGCTCCGTCGATCACTACGAAGTCGCGCCGGCCGATGGCCTTCACGTCGCGGTCAATCGTCGGGC
GGTCGATGCCGACAACGGTTAGCGGTTGATCTTCCCGCACGGCCGCCCAATCGCGGGCACTGCCCTGGGG
ATCGGAATCGACTAACAGAACATCGGCCCCGGCGAGTTGCAGGGCGCGGGCTAGATGGGTTGCGATGGTC
GTCTTGCCTGACCCGCCTTTCTGGTTAAGTACAGCGATAACCTTCATGCGTTCCCCTTGCGTATTTGTTT
ATTTACTCATCGCATCATATACGCAGCGACCGCATGACGCAAGCTGTTTTACTCAAATACACATCACCTT
TTTAGACGGCGGCGCTCGGTTTCTTCAGCGGCCAAGCTGGCCGGCCAGGCCGCCAGCTTGGCATCAGACA
AACCGGCCAGGATTTCATGCAGCCGCACGGCTGATGGGCTGCCTGTATCGAGTGGTGATTTTGTGCCGAG
CTGCCGGTCGGGGAGCTGTTGGCTGGCTGGTGGCAGGATATATTGTGGTGTAAACAAATTGACGCTTAGA
CAACTTAATAACACATTGCGGACGTTTTTAATGTACTGGGGTGGATTACGTGAGACGATACGTCTCATCT
GGTTTAAACTATCAGTGTTTGACAGGATATATTGGCGGGTAAACCTAAGAGAAAAGAGCGTTTATTAGAA
TAATCGGATATTTAAAAGGGCGTGAAAAGGTTTATCCGTTCGTCCATTTGTATGTGCCAACCACAGGAAC
CGTAAAAAGGCCGCGTTGCTGGCGTTTTTCCATAGGCTCCGCCCCCCTGACGAGCATCACAAAAATCGAC
GCTCAAGTCAGAGGTGGCGAAACCCGACAGGACTATAAAGATACCAGGCGTTTCCCCCTGGAAGCTCCCT
CGTGCGCTCTCCTGTTCCGACCCTGCCGCTTACCGGATACCTGTCCGCCTTTCTCCCTTCGGGAAGCGTG
GCGCTTTCTCATAGCTCACGCTGTAGGTATCTCAGTTCGGTGTAGGTCGTTCGCTCCAAGCTGGGCTGTG
TGCACGAACCCCCCGTTCAGCCCGACCGCTGCGCCTTATCCGGTAACTATCGTCTTGAGTCCAACCCGGT
AAGACACGACTTATCGCCACTGGCAGCAGCCACTGGTAACAGGATTAGCAGAGCGAGGTATGTAGGCGGT
GCTACAGAGTTCTTGAAGTGGTGGCCTAACTACGGCTACACTAGAAGGACAGTATTTGGTATCTGCGCTC
TGCTGAAGCCAGTTACCTTCGGAAAAAGAGTTGGTAGCTCTTGATCCGGCAAACAAACCACCGCTGGTAG
CGGTGGTTTTTTTGTTTGCAAGCAGCAGATTACGCGCAGAAAAAAAGGATCTCAAGAAGATCCTTTGATC
TTTTCTACGGGGTCTGACGCTCAGTGGAACGAAAACTCACGTTAAGGGATTTTGGTCATGAGATTATCAA
AAAGGATCTTCACCTAGATCATAAAATCATTATTTGCCATCCAGCTGATATCCCCTATAGTGAGTCGTAT
TACATGGTCATAGCTGTTTCCTGGCAGCTCTGGCCCGTGTCTCAAAATCTCTGATGTTACATTGCACAAG
ATAAAAATATATCATCATGAACAATAAAACTGTCTGCTTACATAAACAGTAATACAAGGGGTGTTATGAG
CCATATTCAACGGGAAACGTCGAGGCCGCGATTAAATTCCAACATGGATGCTGATTTATATGGGTATAAA
TGGGCTCGCGATAATGTCGGGCAATCAGGTGCGACAATCTATCGCTTGTATGGGAAGCCCGATGCGCCAG
AGTTGTTTCTGAAACATGGCAAAGGTAGCGTTGCCAATGATGTTACAGATGAGATGGTCAGACTAAACTG
GCTGACGGAATTTATGCCTCTTCCGACCATCAAGCATTTTATCCGTACTCCTGATGATGCATGGTTACTC
ACCACTGCGATCCCCGGAAAAACAGCATTCCAGGTATTAGAAGAATATCCTGATTCAGGTGAAAATATTG
TTGATGCGCTGGCAGTGTTCCTGCGCCGGTTGCATTCGATTCCTGTTTGTAATTGTCCTTTTAACAGCGA
TCGCGTATTTCGTCTTGCTCAGGCGCAATCACGAATGAATAACGGTTTGGTTGATGCGAGTGATTTTGAT
GACGAGCGTAATGGCTGGCCTGTTGAACAAGTCTGGAAAGAAATGCATAAACTTTTGCCATTCTCACCGG
ATTCAGTCGTCACTCATGGTGATTTCTCACTTGATAACCTTATTTTTGACGAGGGGAAATTAATAGGTTG
TATTGATGTTGGACGAGTCGGAATCGCAGACCGATACCAGGATCTTGCCATCCTATGGAACTGCCTCGGT
GAGTTTTCTCCTTCATTACAGAAACGGCTTTTTCAAAAATATGGTATTGATAATCCTGATATGAATAAAT
TGCAGTTTCATTTGATGCTCGATGAGTTTTTCTAATCAGAATTGGTTAATTGGTTGTAACACTGGCAGAG
CATTACGCTGACTTGACGGGACGGCGCAAGCTCATGAC
Features (pLannotate 1.2.2; 9 found; start..end, strand, type, name):
     50..110     -  rep_origin     oriV (fragment): incP origin of replication
    316..510     -  rep_origin     pVS1 oriV: origin of replication for the Pseudomonas plasmid pVS1 (Heeb et al., 2000)
    576..1649    -  CDS            pVS1 RepA: replication protein from the Pseudomonas plasmid pVS1 (Heeb et al., 2000)
   2078..2707    -  CDS            pVS1 StaA: stability protein from the Pseudomonas plasmid pVS1 (Heeb et al., 2000)
   2971..2995    +  misc_feature   LB T-DNA repeat: left border repeat from nopaline C58 T-DNA
   3100..3124    +  misc_feature   RB T-DNA repeat: right border repeat from nopaline C58 T-DNA
   3247..3835    -  rep_origin     ori: high-copy-number ColE1/pMB1/pBR322/pUC origin of replication
   3974..3992    -  promoter       T7 promoter: promoter for bacteriophage T7 RNA polymerase
   4126..4935    +  CDS            KanR: aminoglycoside phosphotransferase; aph(3')-Ia; confers resistance to kanamycin in bacteria or G418 (Geneticin®) in eukaryotes
