[The description below was written by a language model from this plasmid's Addgene catalogue record and pLannotate feature annotations shown in this document.]
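Description:
Xpre-K is an empty binary plant expression vector of about 5 kb, built on the pICH50505 backbone and deposited as part of a modular plasmid assembly kit for multigene expression, gene silencing and silencing rescue in plants. It carries no insert. It serves as a recipient backbone into which expression units are assembled before transfer to plant cells.

The feature table shows the dual-host architecture typical of binary vectors. A high-copy ColE1/pUC-type origin supports propagation in E. coli, consistent with the high copy number recorded. The pVS1 origin, together with the pVS1 RepA replication protein and StaA stability protein, allows stable maintenance in Agrobacterium. A short fragment of an incP oriV is also annotated and appears to be a remnant rather than a functional origin. Selection in bacteria is by kanamycin, conferred by an aph(3')-Ia aminoglycoside phosphotransferase gene located in the backbone, outside the T-DNA. A T7 promoter is annotated between the ColE1 origin and the resistance gene, but the record assigns it no role.

The T-DNA is delimited by nopaline C58-type left and right border repeats, which define the segment Agrobacterium transfers into the plant genome. Here the borders are only about 100 bp apart and nothing is annotated between them, in keeping with an empty vector. No plant promoter, terminator, reporter or plant selectable marker is present, so these would have to be supplied by the assembled modules. The record does not describe the cloning sites or the assembly chemistry used to load the T-DNA.
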