Addgene plasmid #54395: Xpre-K
Purpose: (Empty Backbone)
Depositing lab: Martin Parniske. Depositing organization: Ludwig-Maximilians-Universitaet Muenchen (LMU). Publication: A modular plasmid assembly kit for multigene expression, gene silencing and silencing rescue in plants. Binder A, Lambert J, Morbitzer R, Popp C, Ott T, Lahaye T, Parniske M. PLoS One. 2014 Feb 13;9(2):e88218. doi: 10.1371/journal.pone.0088218. eCollection 2014. PubMed 24551083.
Backbone
  Vector backbone: pICH50505
  Backbone manufacturer: Icon Genetics
  Vector type: plant expression
Growth in bacteria
  Bacterial resistance: Kanamycin, 50 μg/mL
  Growth temperature: 37°C
  Growth strain: DH5alpha
  Copy number: High Copy
Gene/Insert
  Gene/Insert name: None
Terms and licenses: Academic/Nonprofit Terms; Industry Terms: Not Available to Industry
Depositor comments: binary expression vector
How to cite: Xpre-K was a gift from Martin Parniske (Addgene plasmid # 54395 ; http://n2t.net/addgene:54395 ; RRID:Addgene_54395)
