>Addgene plasmid #54395 | Xpre-K | addgene partial sequence | sequence record 90176 | RB-F1 5'-ggataaaccttttcacgccc-3'
TATATCCTGTCAAACACTGATAGTTTAAACCAGATGAGACGTATCGTCTCACGTAATCCACCCCAGTACA
TTAAAAACGTCCGCAATGTGTTATTAAGTTGTCTAAGCGTCAATTTGTTTACACCACAATATATCCTGCC
ACCAGCCAGCCAACAGCTCCCCGACCGGCAGCTCGGCACAAAATCACCACTCGATACAGGCAGCCCATCA
GCCGTGCGGCTGCATGAAATCCTGGCCGGTTTGTCTGATGCCAAGCTGGCGGCCTGGCCGGCCAGCTTGG
CCGCTGAAGAAACCGAGCGCCGCCGTCTAAAAAGGTGATGTGTATTTGAGTAAAACAGCTTGCGTCATGC
GGTCGCTGCGTATATGATGCGATGAGTAAATAAACAAATACGCAAGGGGAACGCATGAAGGTTATCGCTG
TACTTAACCAGAAAGGCGGGTCAGGCAAGACGACCATCGCAACCCATCTAGCCCGCGCCCTGCAACTCGC
CGGGGCCGATGTTCTGTTAGTCGATTCCGATCCCCAGGGCAGTGCCCGCGATTGGGCGGCCGTGCGGGAA
GATCAACCGCTAACCGTTGTCGGCATCGACCGCCCGACGATTGACCGCGACGTGAAGGCCATCGGCCGGC
GCGACTTCGTAGTGATCGACGGAGCGCCCCA
