>Addgene plasmid #54395 | Xpre-K | addgene partial sequence | sequence record 90177 | LB-F1 5'-gtggtgtaaacaaattgacgc-3'
ATGTACTGGGGTGGATTACGTGAGACGATACGTCTCATCTGGTTTAAACTATCAGTGTTTGACAGGATAT
ATTGGCGGGTAAACCTAAGAGAAAAGAGCGTTTATTAGAATAATCGGATATTTAAAAGGGCGTGAAAAGG
TTTATCCGTTCGTCCATTTGTATGTGCCAACCACAGGAACCGTAAAAAGGCCGCGTTGCTGGCGTTTTTC
CATAGGCTCCGCCCCCCTGACGAGCATCACAAAAATCGACGCTCAAGTCAGAGGTGGCGAAACCCGACAG
GACTATAAAGATACCAGGCGTTTCCCCCTGGAAGCTCCCTCGTGCGCTCTCCTGTTCCGACCCTGCCGCT
TACCGGATACCTGTCCGCCTTTCTCCCTTCGGGAAGCGTGGCGCTTTCTCATAGCTCACGCTGTAGGTAT
CTCAGTTCGGTGTAGGTCGTTCGCTCCAAGCTGGGCTGTGTGCACGAACCCCCCGTTCAGCCCGACCGCT
GCGCCTTATCCGGTAACTATCGTCTTGAGTCCAACCCGGTAAGACACGACTTATCGCCACTGGCAGCAGC
CACTGGTAACAGGATTAGCAGAGCGAGGTATGTAGGCGGTGCTACAGAGTTCTTGAAGTGGTGGCCTAAC
TACGGCTACACTAGAAGGACAGTATTTGGTATCTGCGCTCTGCTGAAGCCAGTTACCTTCGGAAAAAGAG
TTGGTAGCTCTTGATCCGGCAAACAAACCACCGCTGGTAGCGGTGGTTTTTTTGTTTGCAAGCAGCAGAT
TACGCGCAGAAAAAAAGGATCTCAAGAAGATCCTTTGATCTTTTCTACGGG
